>Addgene plasmid #237947 | TRBV27 | addgene full sequence | sequence record 475857 | Addgene NGS Result
CTGAGAGACTCTAAATCCAGTGACAAGTCTGTCTGCCTATTCACCGATTTTGATTCTCAAACAAATGTGT
CACAAAGTAAGGATTCTGACGTCTATATCACAGACAAAACTGTGCTAGACATGAGGTCTATGGACTTCAA
GAGCAACAGTGCTGTGGCCTGGAGCAACAAATCTGACTTTGCATGTGCAAACGCCTTCAACAACAGCATT
ATTCCAGAAGATACCTTCTTCCCCAGCCCAGAAAGTTCCTGTGATGTCAAGCTGGTCGAGAAATCTTTTG
AAACAGATACGAACCTAAACTTTCAAAACCTGTCAGTGATTGGGTTCCGAATCCTCCTCCTGAAAGTGGC
CGGGTTTAATCTGCTCATGACGCTGCGGCTGTGGTCCAGCTGAGGAATTCATCAGAAGAGCCTCGAGGCG
GCCGCATGTGAGTCTCCCTATAGTGAGTCGTATTAATTTCGCGGGCGGAACCCCTATTTGTTTATTTTTC
TAAATACATTCAAATATGTATCCGCTCATGAGTAGCACCAGGCGTTTAAGGGCACCAATAACTGCCTTAA
AAAAATTACGCCCCGCCCTGCCACTCATCGCAGTACTGTTGTAATTCATTAAGCATTCTGCCGACATGGA
AGCCATCACAAACGGCATGATGAACCTGAATCGCCAGCGGCATCAGCACCTTGTCGCCTTGCGTATAATA
TTTGCCCATGGTGAAAACGGGGGCGAAGAAGTTGTCCATATTGGCCACGTTTAAATCAAAACTGGTGAAA
CTCACCCAGGGATTGGCTGAGACAAAAAACATATTCTCAATAAACCCTTTAGGGAAATAGGCCAGGTTTT
CACCGTAACACGCCACATCTTGCGAATATATGTGTAGAAACTGCCGGAAATCGTCGTGGTATTCACTCCA
GAGCGATGAAAACGTTTCAGTTTGCTCATGGAAAACGGTGTAACAAGGGTGAACACTATCCCATATCACC
AGCTCACCGTCTTTCATTGCCATACGAAATTCCGGATGAGCATTCATCAGGCGGGCAAGAATGTGAATAA
AGGCCGGATAAAACTTGTGCTTATTTTTCTTTACGGTCTTTAAAAAGGCCGTAATATCCAGCTGAACGGT
CTGGTTATAGGTACATTGAGCAACTGACTGAAATGCCTCAAAATGTTCTTTACGATGCCATTGGGATATA
TCAACGGTGGTATATCCAGTGATTTTTTTCTCCATTTTAGCTTCCTTAGCTCCTGAAAATCTCGATAACT
CAAAAAATACGCCCGGTAGTGATCTTATTTCATTATGGTGAAAGTTGGAACCTCTTACGTGCCGATCAAA
GTCTCATTTTCGCCAAAAGTTGTCATGACCAAAATCCCTTAACGTGAGTTTTCGTTCCACTGAGCGTCAG
ACCCCGTAGAAAAGATCAAAGGATCTTCTTGAGATCCTTTTTTTCTGCGCGTAATCTGCTGCTTGCAAAC
AAAAAAACCACCGCTACCAGCGGTGGTTTGTTTGCCGGATCAAGAGCTACCAACTCTTTTTCCGAAGGTA
ACTGGCTTCAGCAGAGCGCAGATACCAAATACTGTTCTTCTAGTGTAGCCGTAGTTAGGCCACCACTTCA
AGAACTCTGTAGCACCGCCTACATACCTCGCTCTGCTAATCCTGTTACCAGTGGCTGCTGCCAGTGGCGA
TAAGTCGTGTCTTACCGGGTTGGACTCAAGACGATAGTTACCGGATAAGGCGCAGCGGTCGGGCTGAACG
GGGGGTTCGTGCACACAGCCCAGCTTGGAGCGAACGACCTACACCGAACTGAGATACCTACAGCGTGAGC
TATGAGAAAGCGCCACGCTTCCCGAAGGGAGAAAGGCGGACAGGTATCCGGTAAGCGGCAGGGTCGGAAC
AGGAGAGCGCACGAGGGAGCTTCCAGGGGGAAACGCCTGGTATCTTTATAGTCCTGTCGGGTTTCGCCAC
CTCTGACTTGAGCGTCGATTTTTGTGATGCTCGTCAGGGGGGCGGAGCCTATGGAAAAACGCCAGCAATG
CGGCCTTTTTACGGTTCCTGGCCTTTTGCTGGCCTTTTGCTCACATGTTCTTTCCTGCGTTATCCCCTGA
TTCTGTGGATAACCGTATTACCGCCTTTGAGTGAGCTGATACCGCTCGCCGCAGCCGAACGACCGAGCGC
AGCGAGTCAGTGAGCGAGGAAGCCGAAAAATCAATAATCAGACAACAAGATGTGCGAACTCGATATTTTA
CACGACTCTCTTTACCAATTCTGCCCCGAATTACACTTAAAACGACTCAACAGCTTAACGTTGGCTTGCC
ACGCATTACTTGACTGTAAAACTCTCACTCTTACCGAACTTGGCCGTAACCTGCCAACCAAAGCGAGAAC
AAAACATAACATCAAACGAATCGACCGATTGTTAGGTAATCGTCACTTGCAGGAAGGTTTAAACGCATTT
AGGTGACACTATAGAAGTGTGTATCGCTCGAGGCTCTTCAGCATCTAGAGCCACCGGCATGAGCCACCAT
GGGCCCCCAGCTCCTTGGCTATGTGGTCCTTTGCCTTCTAGGAGCAGGCCCCCTGGAAGCCCAAGTGACC
CAGAACCCAAGATACCTCATCACAGTGACTGGAAAGAAGTTAACAGTGACTTGTTCTCAGAATATGAACC
ATGAGTATATGTCCTGGTATCGACAAGACCCAGGGCTGGGCTTAAGGCAGATCTACTATTCAATGAATGT
TGAGGTGACTGATAAGGGAGATGTTCCTGAAGGGTACAAAGTCTCTCGAAAAGAGAAGAGGAATTTCCCC
CTGATCCTGGAGTCGCCCAGCCCCAACCAGACCTCGCTAGTCTTCGTCACGAGACGTAATGGAGACCATG
CGATATCCGTAGGTCTCGAAACCGTCTCGGGGTGAAGACATCTATCAG
Features (pLannotate 1.2.2; 8 found; start..end, strand, type, name):
    437..455     -  promoter       T7 promoter: promoter for bacteriophage T7 RNA polymerase
    465..522     +  promoter       AmpR promoter (fragment): bla
    569..1225    -  CDS            cat: CAT_ECOLX - Experimental evidence at protein level: Swiss-Prot protein existence level 1. This enzyme is an effector of chloramphenicol resistance in bacteria. From Escherichia coli. This protein is used as a marker in many commonly used cloning vectors, such as pACYC184.
   1226..1328    -  promoter       cat promoter: promoter of the E. coli cat gene encoding chloramphenicol acetyltransferase
   1429..2017    +  rep_origin     ori: high-copy-number ColE1/pMB1/pBR322/pUC origin of replication
   2447..2465    +  promoter       SP6 promoter: promoter for bacteriophage SP6 RNA polymerase
   2519..2839    +  CDS            TRBV28 (fragment): TVB28_HUMAN - Also known as TCRBV3S1 From Homo sapiens (Human).
   2910..390     +  CDS            TRAC (fragment) (across the origin): TRAC_HUMAN - Also known as TCRA. Experimental evidence at protein level: Swiss-Prot protein existence level 1. Constant region of T cell receptor (TR) alpha chain (PubMed:24600447). Alpha-beta T cell receptors are antigen specific receptors which are essential to the immune response and are present on the cell surface of T lymphocytes. Recognize peptide-major histocompatibility (MH) (pMH) complexes that are displayed by antigen presenting cells (APC), a prerequisite for efficient T cell adaptive immunity against pathogens (PubMed:25493333). Binding of alpha-beta TR to pMH complex initiates TR-
