[The description below was written by a language model from this plasmid's Addgene catalogue record and pLannotate feature annotations shown in this document.]
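Description:
TRBV27 is a small bacterial part plasmid built on the pGGA-select backbone, a synthetic biology vector, and serves as one module in a system for assembling human T cell receptor genes by cloning. It is maintained in E. coli from a high-copy ColE1/pUC-type origin and selected with chloramphenicol through a cat gene driven by its native cat promoter. A short fragment of the AmpR promoter is also detected, but no ampicillin resistance gene is annotated. T7 and SP6 bacteriophage promoters lie on either side of the insert region. They are standard backbone elements, useful for sequencing or in vitro transcription, and are not promoters for expressing the payload in cells.

The insert, listed as TRBV27-TRAC of human origin with no mutations, pairs a TCR beta-chain variable gene segment with sequence from the TCR alpha-chain constant region (TRAC). The automated annotation labels the variable segment as a fragment of TRBV28 rather than TRBV27. This probably reflects a partial match to a closely related V gene in the annotation database, but the record itself does not resolve the discrepancy. The TRAC fragment spans the numbering origin of the circular sequence. The catalogue gives the insert size as 400 bp, although the two annotated fragments together cover more than that. No eukaryotic promoter, polyadenylation signal or viral element is annotated, which suggests the plasmid is a donor of coding parts rather than an expression vector. According to the stated purpose, it supplies the TRBV27 allele and TRAC for generating full TCRs by cloning. The associated publication describes this in the context of scalable TCR synthesis and antigen reactivity screening. The record lists the cloning method as unknown and does not describe the assembly sites.
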