Addgene plasmid #237947: TRBV27
Purpose: Encodes TRBV27 allele and TRAC to generate TCRs via cloning
Depositing lab: Michael Birnbaum. Depositing organization: Massachusetts Institute of Technology. Publication: Scalable TCR synthesis and screening enable antigen reactivity mapping in vitiligo. Gaglione SA, Mukkamala RS, Krishna C, Smith BE, Wadsworth MH 2nd, Jelinsky SA, Perez CR, Schmidt-Hong L, Katz EL, Gellatly KJ, Ali LR, Shen J, Holec PV, Zhao QH, Chan AO, Xu EJK, Kravarik KM, Guzova JA, Dobson CS, Singh H, Garber M, Dougan M, Dougan SK, Harris JE, Winkler A, Birnbaum ME. Immunity. 2026 Feb 10;59(2):477-493.e9. doi: 10.1016/j.immuni.2026.01.001. Epub 2026 Jan 28. PubMed 41610844.
Backbone
  Vector backbone: pGGA-select
  Backbone manufacturer: Addgene Plasmid #195714
  Backbone size w/o insert (bp): 2518
  Vector type: Synthetic Biology
Growth in bacteria
  Bacterial resistance: Chloramphenicol, 25 μg/mL
  Growth temperature: 37°C
  Growth strain: DH5alpha
  Copy number: High Copy
Gene/Insert
  Gene/Insert name: TRBV27-TRAC
  Species: H. sapiens (human)
  Insert size (bp): 400
  Mutation: None
  Entrez Gene: TRBV27 (a.k.a. TCRBV14S1, TCRBV27S1)
  Cloning method: Unknown
Terms and licenses: Academic/Nonprofit Terms; Industry Terms: Not Available to Industry
Depositor comments: Please visit https://doi.org/10.1101/2025.04.24.649726 for bioRxiv preprint.
How to cite: TRBV27 was a gift from Michael Birnbaum (Addgene plasmid # 237947 ; http://n2t.net/addgene:237947 ; RRID:Addgene_237947)
